Addgene plasmid #144756: TFORF3280
Purpose: Lentiviral vector for overexpressing transcription factor ORFs with unique 24-bp barcodes. Barcodes facilitate identification of transcription factors in pooled screens.
Depositing lab: Feng Zhang. Depositing organization: Broad Institute. Publication: A transcription factor atlas of directed differentiation. Joung J, Ma S, Tay T, Geiger-Schuller KR, Kirchgatterer PC, Verdine VK, Guo B, Arias-Garcia MA, Allen WE, Singh A, Kuksenko O, Abudayyeh OO, Gootenberg JS, Fu Z, Macrae RK, Buenrostro JD, Regev A, Zhang F. Cell. 2023 Jan 5;186(1):209-229.e26. doi: 10.1016/j.cell.2022.11.026. PubMed 36608654.
Backbone
  Vector backbone: pLX_TRC317
  Backbone manufacturer: Broad Institute Genetic Perturbation Platform
  Backbone size w/o insert (bp): 8264
  Vector type: Mammalian Expression, Lentiviral
  Selectable markers: Puromycin
Growth in bacteria
  Bacterial resistance: Ampicillin, 100 μg/mL
  Growth temperature: 37°C
  Growth strain: Stbl3
  Copy number: High Copy
Gene/Insert
  Gene/Insert name: DDB2
  Species: H. sapiens (human)
  Insert size (bp): 1487
  Entrez Gene: DDB2 (a.k.a. DDBB, UV-DDB2, XPE)
  Promoter: EF1a
  Tag / fusion protein: V5 (C terminal on insert)
  Cloning method: Gateway Cloning
  Sequencing primers: 5′ GGGTGGAGACTGAAGTTAGGCCAG; 3′ CACATAGCGTAAAAGGAGCAACATAG
Resource information
  A portion of this plasmid was derived from a plasmid made by: Broad Institute Genetic Perturbation Platform
Terms and licenses: Academic/Nonprofit Terms; Industry Terms: Not Available to Industry
Depositor comments: NM_000107.2 Please test multiple small colonies in case of plasmid recombination. To make this collection available in a timely manner, a portion of this collection was not fully sequenced by Addgene. If an Addgene verified full plasmid sequence is not available, please contact us prior to placing an order to request the full sequence.
How to cite: TFORF3280 was a gift from Feng Zhang (Addgene plasmid # 144756 ; http://n2t.net/addgene:144756 ; RRID:Addgene_144756)
