[The description below was written by a language model from this plasmid's Addgene catalogue record and pLannotate feature annotations shown in this document.]
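Description:
TFORF3280 is a third-generation-style, self-inactivating lentiviral expression plasmid built on the pLX_TRC317 backbone and carrying the human DDB2 open reading frame (damage-specific DNA-binding protein 2, also known as XPE or UV-DDB2). It belongs to a barcoded transcription factor ORF collection in which each construct carries a unique 24-bp barcode, so that individual factors can be identified by sequencing in pooled overexpression screens. The barcode itself is not annotated in the feature table. In bacteria the plasmid replicates from a high-copy ColE1/pUC-type origin and is selected with ampicillin through the bla gene. An f1 origin and remnants of lac and T7/T3 cloning-vector sequences are also present. The depositor notes a risk of recombination, which is common for plasmids with repeated LTRs.

The viral genome is transcribed from an RSV promoter fused to a truncated HIV-1 5' LTR, followed by the Ψ packaging signal, a partial gag sequence and the RRE for Rev-dependent nuclear export. Within the transfer cassette, an SV40 early promoter drives the puromycin N-acetyltransferase gene for selection of transduced mammalian cells, and a cPPT/CTS element aids nuclear import of the reverse-transcribed genome. The EF-1α promoter then drives constitutive expression of DDB2, which was inserted by Gateway recombination and is flanked by attB1 and attB2 sites, with an in-frame C-terminal V5 epitope tag for detection. A WPRE downstream enhances transcript stability and expression, and the ΔU3 3' LTR renders the integrated provirus self-inactivating. An SV40 polyadenylation signal follows outside the LTR. The construct is intended for producing lentivirus to overexpress DDB2 stably in mammalian cells, either alone or within pooled screens of directed differentiation.
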