Features (pLannotate 1.2.2; 34 found; start..end, strand, type, name):
      1..1179    +  promoter       EF-1α promoter: strong constitutive promoter for human elongation factor EF-1α
   1200..1217    +  protein_bind   attB1 (fragment): mutant version of attB; core recombination site for the Gateway® BP reaction BP Clonase™
   1223..2503    +  CDS            DDB2: DDB2_HUMAN - Experimental evidence at protein level: Swiss-Prot protein existence level 1. [Isoform D2]: Inhibits UV-damaged DNA repair. From Homo sapiens (Human).
   2506..2529    -  protein_bind   attB2: mutant version of attB; recombination site for the Gateway® BP reaction BP Clonase™
   2537..2578    +  CDS            V5 tag: epitope tag from simian virus 5
   2594..2647    +  promoter       U6 promoter (fragment): RNA polymerase III promoter for human U6 snRNA
   2689..3277    +  misc_feature   WPRE: woodchuck hepatitis virus posttranscriptional regulatory element
   3328..3347    +  misc_feature   cPPT/CTS (fragment): central polypurine tract and central termination sequence of HIV-1
   3349..3582    +  LTR            3' LTR (ΔU3): self-inactivating 3' long terminal repeat (LTR) from HIV-1
   3660..3781    +  polyA_signal   SV40 poly(A) signal: SV40 polyadenylation signal
   3821..3956    +  rep_origin     SV40 ori: SV40 origin of replication
   3977..3995    -  promoter       T7 promoter: promoter for bacteriophage T7 RNA polymerase
   4003..4158    +  CDS            lacZα (fragment): LacZα fragment of β-galactosidase; lacZ fragment
   4163..4591    +  rep_origin     f1 ori (sequence partly withheld): f1 bacteriophage origin of replication; arrow indicates direction of (+) strand synthesis
   4644..4748    +  promoter       AmpR promoter: bla
   4749..5609    +  CDS            AmpR: β-lactamase; bla; confers resistance to ampicillin, carbenicillin, and related antibiotics
   5780..6368    +  rep_origin     ori: high-copy-number ColE1/pMB1/pBR322/pUC origin of replication
   6551..6643    +  CDS            lacI (fragment): lac repressor; lacI; The lac repressor binds to the lac operator to inhibit transcription in E. coli. This inhibition can be relieved by adding lactose or isopropyl-β-D-thiogalactopyranoside (IPTG).
   6656..6677    +  protein_bind   CAP binding site: CAP binding activates transcription in the presence of cAMP. E. coli catabolite activator protein
   6692..6722    +  promoter       lac promoter: promoter for the E. coli lac operon
   6730..6746    +  protein_bind   lac operator: The lac repressor binds to the lac operator to inhibit transcription in E. coli. This inhibition can be relieved by adding lactose or isopropyl-β-D-thiogalactopyranoside (IPTG). lac repressor encoded by lacI
   6791..6809    +  promoter       T3 promoter: promoter for bacteriophage T3 RNA polymerase
   6837..7063    +  promoter       RSV promoter: Rous sarcoma virus enhancer/promoter
   7064..7244    +  LTR            5' LTR (truncated): truncated 5' long terminal repeat (LTR) from HIV-1
   7291..7416    +  misc_feature   HIV-1 Ψ: packaging signal of human immunodeficiency virus type 1
   7400..7763    +  CDS            HIV-1 gag (fragment): gag protein from human immunodeficiency virus 1; gag
   7909..8142    +  misc_feature   RRE: The Rev response element (RRE) of HIV-1 allows for Rev-dependent mRNA export from the nucleus to the cytoplasm.
   8519..8545    +  CDS            Rev (fragment): human immunodeficiency virus 1 (HIV-1) Rev protein; rev; enhances nuclear export of unspliced and incompletely spliced viral mRNAs
   8552..8575    +  promoter       SV40 promoter (fragment): SV40 early promoter
   8576..8647    +  promoter       SV40 promoter (fragment): SV40 enhancer and early promoter
   8671..8806    +  rep_origin     SV40 ori: SV40 origin of replication
   8852..9448    +  CDS            PuroR (fragment): puromycin N-acetyltransferase; pac from Streptomyces; confers resistance to puromycin
   9497..9614    +  misc_feature   cPPT/CTS: central polypurine tract and central termination sequence of HIV-1
   9679..9745    +  CDS            small t antigen (fragment): SV40 (simian virus 40) small t antigen
>Addgene plasmid #144756 | TFORF3280 | addgene full sequence | sequence record 353567 | Addgene NGS Result
GGCTCCGGTGCCCGTCAGTGGGCAGAGCGCACATCGCCCACAGTCCCCGAGAAGTTGGGGGGAGGGGTCG
GCAATTGAACCGGTGCCTAGAGAAGGTGGCGCGGGGTAAACTGGGAAAGTGATGTCGTGTACTGGCTCCG
CCTTTTTCCCGAGGGTGGGGGAGAACCGTATATAAGTGCAGTAGTCGCCGTGAACGTTCTTTTTCGCAAC
GGGTTTGCCGCCAGAACACAGGTAAGTGCCGTGTGTGGTTCCCGCGGGCCTGGCCTCTTTACGGGTTATG
GCCCTTGCGTGCCTTGAATTACTTCCACCTGGCTGCAGTACGTGATTCTTGATCCCGAGCTTCGGGTTGG
AAGTGGGTGGGAGAGTTCGAGGCCTTGCGCTTAAGGAGCCCCTTCGCCTCGTGCTTGAGTTGAGGCCTGG
CCTGGGCGCTGGGGCCGCCGCGTGCGAATCTGGTGGCACCTTCGCGCCTGTCTCGCTGCTTTCGATAAGT
CTCTAGCCATTTAAAATTTTTGATGACCTGCTGCGACGCTTTTTTTCTGGCAAGATAGTCTTGTAAATGC
GGGCCAAGATCTGCACACTGGTATTTCGGTTTTTGGGGCCGCGGGCGGCGACGGGGCCCGTGCGTCCCAG
CGCACATGTTCGGCGAGGCGGGGCCTGCGAGCGCGGCCACCGAGAATCGGACGGGGGTAGTCTCAAGCTG
GCCGGCCTGCTCTGGTGCCTGGCCTCGCGCCGCCGTGTATCGCCCCGCCCTGGGCGGCAAGGCTGGCCCG
GTCGGCACCAGTTGCGTGAGCGGAAAGATGGCCGCTTCCCGGCCCTGCTGCAGGGAGCTCAAAATGGAGG
ACGCGGCGCTCGGGAGAGCGGGCGGGTGAGTCACCCACACAAAGGAAAAGGGCCTTTCCGTCCTCAGCCG
TCGCTTCATGTGACTCCACGGAGTACCGGGCGCCGTCCAGGCACCTCGATTAGTTCTCGAGCTTTTGGAG
TACGTCGTCTTTAGGTTGGGGGGAGGGGTTTTATGCGATGGAGTTTCCCCACACTGAGTGGGTGGAGACT
GAAGTTAGGCCAGCTTGGCACTTGATGTAATTCTCCTTGGAATTTGCCCTTTTTGAGTTTGGATCTTGGT
TCATTCTCAAGCCTCAGACAGTGGTTCAAAGTTTTTTTCTTCCATTTCAGGTGTCGTGAGGCTAGCATCG
ATTGATCAACAAGTTTGTACAAAAAAGTTGGCATGGCTCCCAAGAAACGCCCAGAAACCCAGAAGACCTC
CGAGATTGTATTACGCCCCAGGAACAAGAGGAGCAGGAGTCCCCTGGAGCTGGAGCCCGAGGCCAAGAAG
CTCTGTGCGAAGGGCTCCGGTCCTAGCAGAAGATGTGACTCAGACTGCCTCTGGGTGGGGCTGGCTGGCC
CACAGATCCTGCCACCATGCCGCAGCATCGTCAGGACCCTCCACCAGCATAAGCTGGGCAGAGCTTCCTG
GCCATCTGTCCAGCAGGGGCTCCAGCAGTCCTTTTTGCACACTCTGGATTCTTACCGGATATTACAAAAG
GCTGCCCCCTTTGACAGGAGGGCTACATCCTTGGCGTGGCACCCAACTCACCCCAGCACCGTGGCTGTGG
GTTCCAAAGGGGGAGATATCATGCTCTGGAATTTTGGCATCAAGGACAAACCCACCTTCATCAAAGGGAT
TGGAGCTGGAGGGAGCATCACTGGGCTGAAGTTTAACCCTCTCAATACCAACCAGTTTTACGCCTCCTCA
ATGGAGGGAACAACTAGGCTGCAAGACTTTAAAGGCAACATTCTACGAGTTTTTGCCAGCTCAGACACCA
TCAACATCTGGTTTTGTAGCCTGGATGTGTCTGCTAGTAGCCGAATGGTGGTCACAGGAGACAACGTGGG
GAACGTGATCCTGCTGAACATGGACGGCAAAGAGCTTTGGAATCTCAGAATGCACAAAAAGAAAGTGACG
CATGTGGCCCTGAACCCATGCTGTGATTGGTTCCTGGCCACAGCCTCCGTAGATCAAACAGTGAAAATTT
GGGACCTGCGCCAGGTTAGAGGGAAAGCCAGCTTCCTCTACTCGCTGCCGCACAGGCATCCTGTCAACGC
AGCTTGTTTCAGTCCCGATGGAGCCCGGCTCCTGACCACGGACCAGAAGAGCGAGATCCGAGTTTACTCT
GCTTCCCAGTGGGACTGCCCCCTGGGCCTGATCCCGCACCCTCACCGTCACTTCCAGCACCTCACACCTA
TCAAGGCAGCCTGGCATCCTCGCTACAACCTCATTGTTGTGGGCCGATACCCAGATCCTAATTTCAAAAG
TTGTACCCCTTATGAATTGAGGACGATCGACGTGTTCGATGGAAACTCAGGGAAGATGATGTGTCAGCTC
TATGACCCAGAATCTTCTGGCATCAGTTCGCTTAATGAATTCAATCCCATGGGGGACACGCTGGCCTCTG
CAATGGGTTACCACATTCTCATCTGGAGCCAGGAGGAAGCCAGGACACGGAAGTGCCCAACTTTCTTGTA
CAAAGTGGTTGATATCGGTAAGCCTATCCCTAACCCTCTCCTCGGTCTCGATTCTACGTAGTAATGAACT
AGTCCGTAACTTGAAAGTATTTCGATTTCTTGGCTTTATATATCTTGTGGAAAGGACGAACTGTCACGAG
TTCTAACAAGCAGACGCGTTAAGTCGACAATCAACCTCTGGATTACAAAATTTGTGAAAGATTGACTGGT
ATTCTTAACTATGTTGCTCCTTTTACGCTATGTGGATACGCTGCTTTAATGCCTTTGTATCATGCTATTG
CTTCCCGTATGGCTTTCATTTTCTCCTCCTTGTATAAATCCTGGTTGCTGTCTCTTTATGAGGAGTTGTG
GCCCGTTGTCAGGCAACGTGGCGTGGTGTGCACTGTGTTTGCTGACGCAACCCCCACTGGTTGGGGCATT
GCCACCACCTGTCAGCTCCTTTCCGGGACTTTCGCTTTCCCCCTCCCTATTGCCACGGCGGAACTCATCG
CCGCCTGCCTTGCCCGCTGCTGGACAGGGGCTCGGCTGTTGGGCACTGACAATTCCGTGGTGTTGTCGGG
GAAATCATCGTCCTTTCCTTGGCTGCTCGCCTGTGTTGCCACCTGGATTCTGCGCGGGACGTCCTTCTGC
TACGTCCCTTCGGCCCTCAATCCAGCGGACCTTCCTTCCCGCGGCCTGCTGCCGGCTCTGCGGCCTCTTC
CGCGTCTTCGCCTTCGCCCTCAGACGAGTCGGATCTCCCTTTGGGCCGCCTCCCCGCGTCGACTTTAAGA
CCAATGACTTACAAGGCAGCTGTAGATCTTAGCCACTTTTTAAAAGAAAAGGGGGGACTGGAAGGGCTAA
TTCACTCCCAACGAAGACAAGATCTGCTTTTTGCTTGTACTGGGTCTCTCTGGTTAGACCAGATCTGAGC
CTGGGAGCTCTCTGGCTAACTAGGGAACCCACTGCTTAAGCCTCAATAAAGCTTGCCTTGAGTGCTTCAA
GTAGTGTGTGCCCGTCTGTTGTGTGACTCTGGTAACTAGAGATCCCTCAGACCCTTTTAGTCAGTGTGGA
AAATCTCTAGCAGTACGTATAGTAGTTCATGTCATCTTATTATTCAGTATTTATAACTTGCAAAGAAATG
AATATCAGAGAGTGAGAGGAACTTGTTTATTGCAGCTTATAATGGTTACAAATAAAGCAATAGCATCACA
AATTTCACAAATAAAGCATTTTTTTCACTGCATTCTAGTTGTGGTTTGTCCAAACTCATCAATGTATCTT
ATCATGTCTGGCTCTAGCTATCCCGCCCCTAACTCCGCCCATCCCGCCCCTAACTCCGCCCAGTTCCGCC
CATTCTCCGCCCCATGGCTGACTAATTTTTTTTATTTATGCAGAGGCCGAGGCCGCCTCGGCCTCTGAGC
TATTCCAGAAGTAGTGAGGAGGCTTTTTTGGAGGCCTAGGGACGTACCCAATTCGCCCTATAGTGAGTCG
TATTACGCGCGCTCACTGGCCGTCGTTTTACAACGTCGTGACTGGGAAAACCCTGGCGTTACCCAACTTA
ATCGCCTTGCAGCACATCCCCCTTTCGCCAGCTGGCGTAATAGCGAAGAGGCCCGCACCGATCGCCCTTC
CCAACAGTTGCGCAGCCTGAATGGCGAATGGG
[124 nt withheld, positions 4163-4286]
C
[91 nt withheld, positions 4288-4378]
A
[49 nt withheld, positions 4380-4428]
CCTTTGACGTTGGAGTCCACGTTCTTT
[37 nt withheld, positions 4456-4492]
ACCCTATCTCGGTCTATTCTTTTGATTTATAAGGGATTTTGCCGATTTCGGCCTATTGGTTAAAAAATGA
GCTGATTTAACAAAAATTTAACGCGAATTTTAACAAAATATTAACGCTTACAATTTAGGTGGCACTTTTC
GGGGAAATGTGCGCGGAACCCCTATTTGTTTATTTTTCTAAATACATTCAAATATGTATCCGCTCATGAG
ACAATAACCCTGATAAATGCTTCAATAATATTGAAAAAGGAAGAGTATGAGTATTCAACATTTCCGTGTC
GCCCTTATTCCCTTTTTTGCGGCATTTTGCCTTCCTGTTTTTGCTCACCCAGAAACGCTGGTGAAAGTAA
AAGATGCTGAAGATCAGTTGGGTGCACGAGTGGGTTACATCGAACTGGATCTCAACAGCGGTAAGATCCT
TGAGAGTTTTCGCCCCGAAGAACGTTTTCCAATGATGAGCACTTTTAAAGTTCTGCTATGTGGCGCGGTA
TTATCCCGTATTGACGCCGGGCAAGAGCAACTCGGTCGCCGCATACACTATTCTCAGAATGACTTGGTTG
AGTACTCACCAGTCACAGAAAAGCATCTTACGGATGGCATGACAGTAAGAGAATTATGCAGTGCTGCCAT
AACCATGAGTGATAACACTGCGGCCAACTTACTTCTGACAACGATCGGAGGACCGAAGGAGCTAACCGCT
TTTTTGCACAACATGGGGGATCATGTAACTCGCCTTGATCGTTGGGAACCGGAGCTGAATGAAGCCATAC
CAAACGACGAGCGTGACACCACGATGCCTGTAGCAATGGCAACAACGTTGCGCAAACTATTAACTGGCGA
ACTACTTACTCTAGCTTCCCGGCAACAATTAATAGACTGGATGGAGGCGGATAAAGTTGCAGGACCACTT
CTGCGCTCGGCCCTTCCGGCTGGCTGGTTTATTGCTGATAAATCTGGAGCCGGTGAGCGTGGGTCTCGCG
GTATCATTGCAGCACTGGGGCCAGATGGTAAGCCCTCCCGTATCGTAGTTATCTACACGACGGGGAGTCA
GGCAACTATGGATGAACGAAATAGACAGATCGCTGAGATAGGTGCCTCACTGATTAAGCATTGGTAACTG
TCAGACCAAGTTTACTCATATATACTTTAGATTGATTTAAAACTTCATTTTTAATTTAAAAGGATCTAGG
TGAAGATCCTTTTTGATAATCTCATGACCAAAATCCCTTAACGTGAGTTTTCGTTCCACTGAGCGTCAGA
CCCCGTAGAAAAGATCAAAGGATCTTCTTGAGATCCTTTTTTTCTGCGCGTAATCTGCTGCTTGCAAACA
AAAAAACCACCGCTACCAGCGGTGGTTTGTTTGCCGGATCAAGAGCTACCAACTCTTTTTCCGAAGGTAA
CTGGCTTCAGCAGAGCGCAGATACCAAATACTGTTCTTCTAGTGTAGCCGTAGTTAGGCCACCACTTCAA
GAACTCTGTAGCACCGCCTACATACCTCGCTCTGCTAATCCTGTTACCAGTGGCTGCTGCCAGTGGCGAT
AAGTCGTGTCTTACCGGGTTGGACTCAAGACGATAGTTACCGGATAAGGCGCAGCGGTCGGGCTGAACGG
GGGGTTCGTGCACACAGCCCAGCTTGGAGCGAACGACCTACACCGAACTGAGATACCTACAGCGTGAGCT
ATGAGAAAGCGCCACGCTTCCCGAAGGGAGAAAGGCGGACAGGTATCCGGTAAGCGGCAGGGTCGGAACA
GGAGAGCGCACGAGGGAGCTTCCAGGGGGAAACGCCTGGTATCTTTATAGTCCTGTCGGGTTTCGCCACC
TCTGACTTGAGCGTCGATTTTTGTGATGCTCGTCAGGGGGGCGGAGCCTATGGAAAAACGCCAGCAACGC
GGCCTTTTTACGGTTCCTGGCCTTTTGCTGGCCTTTTGCTCACATGTTCTTTCCTGCGTTATCCCCTGAT
TCTGTGGATAACCGTATTACCGCCTTTGAGTGAGCTGATACCGCTCGCCGCAGCCGAACGACCGAGCGCA
GCGAGTCAGTGAGCGAGGAAGCGGAAGAGCGCCCAATACGCAAACCGCCTCTCCCCGCGCGTTGGCCGAT
TCATTAATGCAGCTGGCACGACAGGTTTCCCGACTGGAAAGCGGGCAGTGAGCGCAACGCAATTAATGTG
AGTTAGCTCACTCATTAGGCACCCCAGGCTTTACACTTTATGCTTCCGGCTCGTATGTTGTGTGGAATTG
TGAGCGGATAACAATTTCACACAGGAAACAGCTATGACCATGATTACGCCAAGCGCGCAATTAACCCTCA
CTAAAGGGAACAAAAGCTGGAGCTGCAAGCTTAATGTAGTCTTATGCAATACTCTTGTAGTCTTGCAACA
TGGTAACGATGAGTTAGCAACATGCCTTACAAGGAGAGAAAAAGCACCGTGCATGCCGATTGGTGGAAGT
AAGGTGGTACGATCGTGCCTTATTAGGAAGGCAACAGACGGGTCTGACATGGATTGGACGAACCACTGAA
TTGCCGCATTGCAGAGATATTGTATTTAAGTGCCTAGCTCGATACATAAACGGGTCTCTCTGGTTAGACC
AGATCTGAGCCTGGGAGCTCTCTGGCTAACTAGGGAACCCACTGCTTAAGCCTCAATAAAGCTTGCCTTG
AGTGCTTCAAGTAGTGTGTGCCCGTCTGTTGTGTGACTCTGGTAACTAGAGATCCCTCAGACCCTTTTAG
TCAGTGTGGAAAATCTCTAGCAGTGGCGCCCGAACAGGGACTTGAAAGCGAAAGGGAAACCAGAGGAGCT
CTCTCGACGCAGGACTCGGCTTGCTGAAGCGCGCACGGCAAGAGGCGAGGGGCGGCGACTGGTGAGTACG
CCAAAAATTTTGACTAGCGGAGGCTAGAAGGAGAGAGATGGGTGCGAGAGCGTCAGTATTAAGCGGGGGA
GAATTAGATCGCGATGGGAAAAAATTCGGTTAAGGCCAGGGGGAAAGAAAAAATATAAATTAAAACATAT
AGTATGGGCAAGCAGGGAGCTAGAACGATTCGCAGTTAATCCTGGCCTGTTAGAAACATCAGAAGGCTGT
AGACAAATACTGGGACAGCTACAACCATCCCTTCAGACAGGATCAGAAGAACTTAGATCATTATATAATA
CAGTAGCAACCCTCTATTGTGTGCATCAAAGGATAGAGATAAAAGACACCAAGGAAGCTTTAGACAAGAT
AGAGGAAGAGCAAAACAAAAGTAAGACCACCGCACAGCAAGCGGCCGCTGATCTTCAGACCTGGAGGAGG
AGATATGAGGGACAATTGGAGAAGTGAATTATATAAATATAAAGTAGTAAAAATTGAACCATTAGGAGTA
GCACCCACCAAGGCAAAGAGAAGAGTGGTGCAGAGAGAAAAAAGAGCAGTGGGAATAGGAGCTTTGTTCC
TTGGGTTCTTGGGAGCAGCAGGAAGCACTATGGGCGCAGCGTCAATGACGCTGACGGTACAGGCCAGACA
ATTATTGTCTGGTATAGTGCAGCAGCAGAACAATTTGCTGAGGGCTATTGAGGCGCAACAGCATCTGTTG
CAACTCACAGTCTGGGGCATCAAGCAGCTCCAGGCAAGAATCCTGGCTGTGGAAAGATACCTAAAGGATC
AACAGCTCCTGGGGATTTGGGGTTGCTCTGGAAAACTCATTTGCACCACTGCTGTGCCTTGGAATGCTAG
TTGGAGTAATAAATCTCTGGAACAGATTTGGAATCACACGACCTGGATGGAGTGGGACAGAGAAATTAAC
AATTACACAAGCTTAATACACTCCTTAATTGAAGAATCGCAAAACCAGCAAGAAAAGAATGAACAAGAAT
TATTGGAATTAGATAAATGGGCAAGTTTGTGGAATTGGTTTAACATAACAAATTGGCTGTGGTATATAAA
ATTATTCATAATGATAGTAGGAGGCTTGGTAGGTTTAAGAATAGTTTTTGCTGTACTTTCTATAGTGAAT
AGAGTTAGGCAGGGATATTCACCATTATCGTTTCAGACCCACCTCCCAACCCCGAGGGGACCCATGCATT
GCATCTCAATTAGTCAGCAACCAGGTGTGGAAAGTCCCCAGGCTCCCCAGCAGGCAGAAGTATGCAAAGC
ATGCGTCTCAATTAGTCAGCAACCATAGTCCCGCCCCTAACTCCGCCCATCCCGCCCCTAACTCCGCCCA
GTTCCGCCCATTCTCCGCCCCATGGCTGACTAATTTTTTTTATTTATGCAGAGGCCGAGGCCGCCTCGGC
CTCTGAGCTATTCCAGAAGTAGTGAGGAGGCTTTTTTGGAGGCCTAGGCTTTTGCAAAAAGCTTTCTAGA
GGTACCACCGGAGCTTACCATGACCGAGTACAAGCCCACGGTGCGCCTCGCCACCCGCGACGACGTCCCC
AGGGCCGTACGCACCCTCGCCGCCGCGTTCGCCGACTACCCCGCCACGCGCCACACCGTCGATCCGGACC
GCCACATCGAGCGGGTCACCGAGCTGCAAGAACTCTTCCTCACGCGCGTCGGGCTCGACATCGGCAAGGT
GTGGGTCGCGGACGACGGCGCCGCCGTGGCGGTCTGGACCACGCCGGAGAGCGTCGAAGCGGGGGCGGTG
TTCGCCGAGATCGGCCCGCGCATGGCCGAGTTGAGCGGTTCCCGGCTGGCCGCGCAGCAACAGATGGAAG
GCCTCCTGGCGCCGCACCGGCCCAAGGAGCCCGCGTGGTTCCTGGCCACCGTCGGCGTCTCGCCCGACCA
CCAGGGCAAGGGTCTGGGCAGCGCCGTCGTGCTCCCCGGAGTGGAGGCGGCCGAGCGCGCCGGGGTGCCC
GCCTTCCTGGAGACCTCCGCGCCCCGCAACCTCCCCTTCTACGAGCGGCTCGGCTTCACCGTCACCGCCG
ACGTCGAGGTGCCCGAAGGACCGCGCACCTGGTGCATGACCCGCAAGCCCGGTGCCAGTTAACGAATTCT
AGATCTTGAGACAAATGGCAGTATTCATCCACAATTTTAAAAGAAAAGGGGGGATTGGGGGGTACAGTGC
AGGGGAAAGAATAGTAGACATAATAGCAACAGACATACAAACTAAAGAATTACAAAAACAAATTACAAAA
ATTCAAAATTTTCGGGTTTATTACAGGGACAGCAGAGATCCACTTTGGCGCCGGCTCGAGGCCTGCAGGT
GCAAAGATGGATAAAGTTTTAAACAGAGAGGAATCTTTGCAGCTAATGGACCTTCTAGGTCTTGAAAGGA
GTGGGAATT
