>Addgene plasmid #144756 | TFORF3280 | depositor partial sequence | sequence record 286383 | Insert
ATCGATTGATCAACAAGTTTGTACAAAAAAGTTGGCATGGCTCCCAAGAAACGCCCAGAAACCCAGAAGA
CCTCCGAGATTGTATTACGCCCCAGGAACAAGAGGAGCAGGAGTCCCCTGGAGCTGGAGCCCGAGGCCAA
GAAGCTCTGTGCGAAGGGCTCCGGTCCTAGCAGAAGATGTGACTCAGACTGCCTCTGGGTGGGGCTGGCT
GGCCCACAGATCCTGCCACCATGCCGCAGCATCGTCAGGACCCTCCACCAGCATAAGCTGGGCAGAGCTT
CCTGGCCATCTGTCCAGCAGGGGCTCCAGCAGTCCTTTTTGCACACTCTGGATTCTTACCGGATATTACA
AAAGGCTGCCCCCTTTGACAGGAGGGCTACATCCTTGGCGTGGCACCCAACTCACCCCAGCACCGTGGCT
GTGGGTTCCAAAGGGGGAGATATCATGCTCTGGAATTTTGGCATCAAGGACAAACCCACCTTCATCAAAG
GGATTGGAGCTGGAGGGAGCATCACTGGGCTGAAGTTTAACCCTCTCAATACCAACCAGTTTTACGCCTC
CTCAATGGAGGGAACAACTAGGCTGCAAGACTTTAAAGGCAACATTCTACGAGTTTTTGCCAGCTCAGAC
ACCATCAACATCTGGTTTTGTAGCCTGGATGTGTCTGCTAGTAGCCGAATGGTGGTCACAGGAGACAACG
TGGGGAACGTGATCCTGCTGAACATGGACGGCAAAGAGCTTTGGAATCTCAGAATGCACAAAAAGAAAGT
GACGCATGTGGCCCTGAACCCATGCTGTGATTGGTTCCTGGCCACAGCCTCCGTAGATCAAACAGTGAAA
ATTTGGGACCTGCGCCAGGTTAGAGGGAAAGCCAGCTTCCTCTACTCGCTGCCGCACAGGCATCCTGTCA
ACGCAGCTTGTTTCAGTCCCGATGGAGCCCGGCTCCTGACCACGGACCAGAAGAGCGAGATCCGAGTTTA
CTCTGCTTCCCAGTGGGACTGCCCCCTGGGCCTGATCCCGCACCCTCACCGTCACTTCCAGCACCTCACA
CCTATCAAGGCAGCCTGGCATCCTCGCTACAACCTCATTGTTGTGGGCCGATACCCAGATCCTAATTTCA
AAAGTTGTACCCCTTATGAATTGAGGACGATCGACGTGTTCGATGGAAACTCAGGGAAGATGATGTGTCA
GCTCTATGACCCAGAATCTTCTGGCATCAGTTCGCTTAATGAATTCAATCCCATGGGGGACACGCTGGCC
TCTGCAATGGGTTACCACATTCTCATCTGGAGCCAGGAGGAAGCCAGGACACGGAAGTGCCCAACTTTCT
TGTACAAAGTGGTTGATATCGGTAAGCCTATCCCTAACCCTCTCCTCGGTCTCGATTCTACGTAGTAATG
AACTAGTCCGTAACTTGAAAGTATTTCGATTTCTTGGCTTTATATATCTTGTGGAAAGGACGAACTGTCA
CGAGTTCTAACAAGCAG
