>Addgene plasmid #144756 | TFORF3280 | depositor partial sequence | sequence record 286384 | Barcode
ACTGTCACGAGTTCTAACAAGCAG
